>Addgene plasmid #136885 | TetO-FUW-MCS-EnR_C-term | addgene full sequence | sequence record 272361 | Addgene NGS Result
CTAGAATGGCCCTGGAGGATCGCTGCAGCCCACAGTCAGCGCCCAGCCCCATTACCCTACAAATGCAGCA
TCTTCACCACCAGCAACAGCAGCAGCAGCAACAGCAGCAGCAAATGCAGCACCTCCACCAGCTGCAGCAA
CTGCAGCAGTTGCACCAACAGCAACTGGCCGCCGGTGTCTTCCACCATCCGGCAATGGCCTTCGATGCCG
CTGCAGCCGCCGCTGCTGCAGCTGCTGCTGCGGCCGCCCACGCTCATGCTGCTGCACTGCAGCAGCGCCT
CAGTGGCAGTGGATCGCCCGCATCCTGCTCCACGCCCGCCTCGTCCACGCCGCTGACCATCAAGGAGGAG
GAAAGCGACTCCGTGATCGGTGACATGAGTTTCCACAATCAGACGCACACCACCAACGAGGAGGAGGAGG
CGGAGGAGGATGACGACATTGATGTGGATGTGGATGATACGTCGGCGGGCGGACGCCTGCCACCACCCGC
CCACCAGCAGCAGTCGACGGCCAAGCCCTCGCTGGCCTTTTCCATCTCCAACATCCTGAGCGATCGTTTC
GGAGATGTCCAGAAGCCTGGCAAGTCGATTGAGAACCAGGCCAGCATATTCCGCCCCTTCGAGGCGAATC
GCTCCCAGACTGCCACGCCCTCCGCCTTTACAAGAGTGGATCTGCTGGAGTTTAGCCGGCAACAGCAAGC
TGCCGCCGCAGCCGCTACTGCGGCCATGATGCTGGAACGGGCCAACTTCCTTAACTGCTTCAATCCGGCT
GCCTATCCCAGGATACACGAGGAAATCGTGCAGAGTCGCCTGCGCAGGAGTGCAGCCAATGCCGTCATCC
CGCCGCCCATGAGCTCCAAGATGAGCGATGCCAATCCAGAGAAATCTGCTCTGTGAGCTAGCTAATTCGA
TATCAAGCTTATCGATAATCAACCTCTGGATTACAAAATTTGTGAAAGATTGACTGGTATTCTTAACTAT
GTTGCTCCTTTTACGCTATGTGGATACGCTGCTTTAATGCCTTTGTATCATGCTATTGCTTCCCGTATGG
CTTTCATTTTCTCCTCCTTGTATAAATCCTGGTTGCTGTCTCTTTATGAGGAGTTGTGGCCCGTTGTCAG
GCAACGTGGCGTGGTGTGCACTGTGTTTGCTGACGCAACCCCCACTGGTTGGGGCATTGCCACCACCTGT
CAGCTCCTTTCCGGGACTTTCGCTTTCCCCCTCCCTATTGCCACGGCGGAACTCATCGCCGCCTGCCTTG
CCCGCTGCTGGACAGGGGCTCGGCTGTTGGGCACTGACAATTCCGTGGTGTTGTCGGGGAAATCATCGTC
CTTTCCTTGGCTGCTCGCCTGTGTTGCCACCTGGATTCTGCGCGGGACGTCCTTCTGCTACGTCCCTTCG
GCCCTCAATCCAGCGGACCTTCCTTCCCGCGGCCTGCTGCCGGCTCTGCGGCCTCTTCCGCGTCTTCGCC
TTCGCCCTCAGACGAGTCGGATCTCCCTTTGGGCCGCCTCCCCGCATCGATACCGTCGACCTCGAGACCT
AGAAAAACATGGAGCAATCACAAGTAGCAATACAGCAGCTACCAATGCTGATTGTGCCTGGCTAGAAGCA
CAAGAGGAGGAGGAGGTGGGTTTTCCAGTCACACCTCAGGTACCTTTAAGACCAATGACTTACAAGGCAG
CTGTAGATCTTAGCCACTTTTTAAAAGAAAAGGGGGGACTGGAAGGGCTAATTCACTCCCAACGAAGACA
AGATATCCTTGATCTGTGGATCTACCACACACAAGGCTACTTCCCTGATTGGCAGAACTACACACCAGGG
CCAGGGATCAGATATCCACTGACCTTTGGATGGTGCTACAAGCTAGTACCAGTTGAGCAAGAGAAGGTAG
AAGAAGCCAATGAAGGAGAGAACACCCGCTTGTTACACCCTGTGAGCCTGCATGGGATGGATGACCCGGA
GAGAGAAGTATTAGAGTGGAGGTTTGACAGCCGCCTAGCATTTCATCACATGGCCCGAGAGCTGCATCCG
GACTGTACTGGGTCTCTCTGGTTAGACCAGATCTGAGCCTGGGAGCTCTCTGGCTAACTAGGGAACCCAC
TGCTTAAGCCTCAATAAAGCTTGCCTTGAGTGCTTCAAGTAGTGTGTGCCCGTCTGTTGTGTGACTCTGG
TAACTAGAGATCCCTCAGACCCTTTTAGTCAGTGTGGAAAATCTCTAGCAGGGCCCGTTTAAACCCGCTG
ATCAGCCTCGACTGTGCCTTCTAGTTGCCAGCCATCTGTTGTTTGCCCCTCCCCCGTGCCTTCCTTGACC
CTGGAAGGTGCCACTCCCACTGTCCTTTCCTAATAAAATGAGGAAATTGCATCGCATTGTCTGAGTAGGT
GTCATTCTATTCTGGGGGGTGGGGTGGGGCAGGACAGCAAGGGGGAGGATTGGGAAGACAATAGCAGGCA
TGCTGGGGATGCGGTGGGCTCTATGGCTTCTGAGGCGGAAAGAACCAGCTGGGGCTCTAGGGGGTATCCC
C
[124 nt withheld, positions 2522-2645]
C
[91 nt withheld, positions 2647-2737]
A
[49 nt withheld, positions 2739-2787]
CCTTTGACGTTGGAGTCCACGTTCTTT
[37 nt withheld, positions 2815-2851]
ACCCTATCTCGGTCTATTCTTTTGATTTATAAGGGATTTTGCCGATTTCGGCCTATTGGTTAAAAAATGA
GCTGATTTAACAAAAATTTAACGCGAATTAATTCTGTGGAATGTGTGTCAGTTAGGGTGTGGAAAGTCCC
CAGGCTCCCCAGCAGGCAGAAGTATGCAAAGCATGCATCTCAATTAGTCAGCAACCAGGTGTGGAAAGTC
CCCAGGCTCCCCAGCAGGCAGAAGTATGCAAAGCATGCATCTCAATTAGTCAGCAACCATAGTCCCGCCC
CTAACTCCGCCCATCCCGCCCCTAACTCCGCCCAGTTCCGCCCATTCTCCGCCCCATGGCTGACTAATTT
TTTTTATTTATGCAGAGGCCGAGGCCGCCTCTGCCTCTGAGCTATTCCAGAAGTAGTGAGGAGGCTTTTT
TGGAGGCCTAGGCTTTTGCAAAAAGCTCCCGGGAGCTTGTATATCCATTTTCGGATCTGATCAGCACGTG
TTGACAATTAATCATCGGCATAGTATATCGGCATAGTATAATACGACAAGGTGAGGAACTAAACCATGGC
CAAGTTGACCAGTGCCGTTCCGGTGCTCACCGCGCGCGACGTCGCCGGAGCGGTCGAGTTCTGGACCGAC
CGGCTCGGGTTCTCCCGGGACTTCGTGGAGGACGACTTCGCCGGTGTGGTCCGGGACGACGTGACCCTGT
TCATCAGCGCGGTCCAGGACCAGGTGGTGCCGGACAACACCCTGGCCTGGGTGTGGGTGCGCGGCCTGGA
CGAGCTGTACGCCGAGTGGTCGGAGGTCGTGTCCACGAACTTCCGGGACGCCTCCGGGCCGGCCATGACC
GAGATCGGCGAGCAGCCGTGGGGGCGGGAGTTCGCCCTGCGCGACCCGGCCGGCAACTGCGTGCACTTCG
TGGCCGAGGAGCAGGACTGACACGTGCTACGAGATTTCGATTCCACCGCCGCCTTCTATGAAAGGTTGGG
CTTCGGAATCGTTTTCCGGGACGCCGGCTGGATGATCCTCCAGCGCGGGGATCTCATGCTGGAGTTCTTC
GCCCACCCCAACTTGTTTATTGCAGCTTATAATGGTTACAAATAAAGCAATAGCATCACAAATTTCACAA
ATAAAGCATTTTTTTCACTGCATTCTAGTTGTGGTTTGTCCAAACTCATCAATGTATCTTATCATGTCTG
TATACCGTCGACCTCTAGCTAGAGCTTGGCGTAATCATGGTCATAGCTGTTTCCTGTGTGAAATTGTTAT
CCGCTCACAATTCCACACAACATACGAGCCGGAAGCATAAAGTGTAAAGCCTGGGGTGCCTAATGAGTGA
GCTAACTCACATTAATTGCGTTGCGCTCACTGCCCGCTTTCCAGTCGGGAAACCTGTCGTGCCAGCTGCA
TTAATGAATCGGCCAACGCGCGGGGAGAGGCGGTTTGCGTATTGGGCGCTCTTCCGCTTCCTCGCTCACT
GACTCGCTGCGCTCGGTCGTTCGGCTGCGGCGAGCGGTATCAGCTCACTCAAAGGCGGTAATACGGTTAT
CCACAGAATCAGGGGATAACGCAGGAAAGAACATGTGAGCAAAAGGCCAGCAAAAGGCCAGGAACCGTAA
AAAGGCCGCGTTGCTGGCGTTTTTCCATAGGCTCCGCCCCCCTGACGAGCATCACAAAAATCGACGCTCA
AGTCAGAGGTGGCGAAACCCGACAGGACTATAAAGATACCAGGCGTTTCCCCCTGGAAGCTCCCTCGTGC
GCTCTCCTGTTCCGACCCTGCCGCTTACCGGATACCTGTCCGCCTTTCTCCCTTCGGGAAGCGTGGCGCT
TTCTCATAGCTCACGCTGTAGGTATCTCAGTTCGGTGTAGGTCGTTCGCTCCAAGCTGGGCTGTGTGCAC
GAACCCCCCGTTCAGCCCGACCGCTGCGCCTTATCCGGTAACTATCGTCTTGAGTCCAACCCGGTAAGAC
ACGACTTATCGCCACTGGCAGCAGCCACTGGTAACAGGATTAGCAGAGCGAGGTATGTAGGCGGTGCTAC
AGAGTTCTTGAAGTGGTGGCCTAACTACGGCTACACTAGAAGAACAGTATTTGGTATCTGCGCTCTGCTG
AAGCCAGTTACCTTCGGAAAAAGAGTTGGTAGCTCTTGATCCGGCAAACAAACCACCGCTGGTAGCGGTG
GTTTTTTTGTTTGCAAGCAGCAGATTACGCGCAGAAAAAAAGGATCTCAAGAAGATCCTTTGATCTTTTC
TACGGGGTCTGACGCTCAGTGGAACGAAAACTCACGTTAAGGGATTTTGGTCATGAGATTATCAAAAAGG
ATCTTCACCTAGATCCTTTTAAATTAAAAATGAAGTTTTAAATCAATCTAAAGTATATATGAGTAAACTT
GGTCTGACAGTTACCAATGCTTAATCAGTGAGGCACCTATCTCAGCGATCTGTCTATTTCGTTCATCCAT
AGTTGCCTGACTCCCCGTCGTGTAGATAACTACGATACGGGAGGGCTTACCATCTGGCCCCAGTGCTGCA
ATGATACCGCGAGACCCACGCTCACCGGCTCCAGATTTATCAGCAATAAACCAGCCAGCCGGAAGGGCCG
AGCGCAGAAGTGGTCCTGCAACTTTATCCGCCTCCATCCAGTCTATTAATTGTTGCCGGGAAGCTAGAGT
AAGTAGTTCGCCAGTTAATAGTTTGCGCAACGTTGTTGCCATTGCTACAGGCATCGTGGTGTCACGCTCG
TCGTTTGGTATGGCTTCATTCAGCTCCGGTTCCCAACGATCAAGGCGAGTTACATGATCCCCCATGTTGT
GCAAAAAAGCGGTTAGCTCCTTCGGTCCTCCGATCGTTGTCAGAAGTAAGTTGGCCGCAGTGTTATCACT
CATGGTTATGGCAGCACTGCATAATTCTCTTACTGTCATGCCATCCGTAAGATGCTTTTCTGTGACTGGT
GAGTACTCAACCAAGTCATTCTGAGAATAGTGTATGCGGCGACCGAGTTGCTCTTGCCCGGCGTCAATAC
GGGATAATACCGCGCCACATAGCAGAACTTTAAAAGTGCTCATCATTGGAAAACGTTCTTCGGGGCGAAA
ACTCTCAAGGATCTTACCGCTGTTGAGATCCAGTTCGATGTAACCCACTCGTGCACCCAACTGATCTTCA
GCATCTTTTACTTTCACCAGCGTTTCTGGGTGAGCAAAAACAGGAAGGCAAAATGCCGCAAAAAAGGGAA
TAAGGGCGACACGGAAATGTTGAATACTCATACTCTTCCTTTTTCAATATTATTGAAGCATTTATCAGGG
TTATTGTCTCATGAGCGGATACATATTTGAATGTATTTAGAAAAATAAACAAATAGGGGTTCCGCGCACA
TTTCCCCGAAAAGTGCCACCTGACGTCGACGGATCGGGAGATCTCCCGATCCCCTATGGTGCACTCTCAG
TACAATCTGCTCTGATGCCGCATAGTTAAGCCAGTATCTGCTCCCTGCTTGTGTGTTGGAGGTCGCTGAG
TAGTGCGCGAGCAAAATTTAAGCTACAACAAGGCAAGGCTTGACCGACAATTGCATGAAGAATCTGCTTA
GGGTTAGGCGTTTTGCGCTGCTTCGCGATGTACGGGCCAGATATACGCGTTGACATTGATTATTGACTAG
TTATTAATAGTAATCAATTACGGGGTCATTAGTTCATAGCCCATATATGGAGTTCCGCGTTACATAACTT
ACGGTAAATGGCCCGCCTGGCTGACCGCCCAACGACCCCCGCCCATTGACGTCAATAATGACGTATGTTC
CCATAGTAACGCCAATAGGGACTTTCCATTGACGTCAATGGGTGGAGTATTTACGGTAAACTGCCCACTT
GGCAGTACATCAAGTGTATCATATGCCAAGTACGCCCCCTATTGACGTCAATGACGGTAAATGGCCCGCC
TGGCATTATGCCCAGTACATGACCTTATGGGACTTTCCTACTTGGCAGTACATCTACGTATTAGTCATCG
CTATTACCATGGTGATGCGGTTTTGGCAGTACATCAATGGGCGTGGATAGCGGTTTGACTCACGGGGATT
TCCAAGTCTCCACCCCATTGACGTCAATGGGAGTTTGTTTTGGCACCAAAATCAACGGGACTTTCCAAAA
TGTCGTAACAACTCCGCCCCATTGACGCAAATGGGCGGTAGGCGTGTACGGTGGGAGGTCTATATAAGCA
GCGCGTTTTGCCTGTACTGGGTCTCTCTGGTTAGACCAGATCTGAGCCTGGGAGCTCTCTGGCTAACTAG
GGAACCCACTGCTTAAGCCTCAATAAAGCTTGCCTTGAGTGCTTCAAGTAGTGTGTGCCCGTCTGTTGTG
TGACTCTGGTAACTAGAGATCCCTCAGACCCTTTTAGTCAGTGTGGAAAATCTCTAGCAGTGGCGCCCGA
ACAGGGACTTGAAAGCGAAAGGGAAACCAGAGGAGCTCTCTCGACGCAGGACTCGGCTTGCTGAAGCGCG
CACGGCAAGAGGCGAGGGGCGGCGACTGGTGAGTACGCCAAAAATTTTGACTAGCGGAGGCTAGAAGGAG
AGAGATGGGTGCGAGAGCGTCAGTATTAAGCGGGGGAGAATTAGATCGCGATGGGAAAAAATTCGGTTAA
GGCCAGGGGGAAAGAAAAAATATAAATTAAAACATATAGTATGGGCAAGCAGGGAGCTAGAACGATTCGC
AGTTAATCCTGGCCTGTTAGAAACATCAGAAGGCTGTAGACAAATACTGGGACAGCTACAACCATCCCTT
CAGACAGGATCAGAAGAACTTAGATCATTATATAATACAGTAGCAACCCTCTATTGTGTGCATCAAAGGA
TAGAGATAAAAGACACCAAGGAAGCTTTAGACAAGATAGAGGAAGAGCAAAACAAAAGTAAGACCACCGC
ACAGCAAGCGGCCGCTGATCTTCAGACCTGGAGGAGGAGATATGAGGGACAATTGGAGAAGTGAATTATA
TAAATATAAAGTAGTAAAAATTGAACCATTAGGAGTAGCACCCACCAAGGCAAAGAGAAGAGTGGTGCAG
AGAGAAAAAAGAGCAGTGGGAATAGGAGCTTTGTTCCTTGGGTTCTTGGGAGCAGCAGGAAGCACTATGG
GCGCAGCGTCAATGACGCTGACGGTACAGGCCAGACAATTATTGTCTGGTATAGTGCAGCAGCAGAACAA
TTTGCTGAGGGCTATTGAGGCGCAACAGCATCTGTTGCAACTCACAGTCTGGGGCATCAAGCAGCTCCAG
GCAAGAATCCTGGCTGTGGAAAGATACCTAAAGGATCAACAGCTCCTGGGGATTTGGGGTTGCTCTGGAA
AACTCATTTGCACCACTGCTGTGCCTTGGAATGCTAGTTGGAGTAATAAATCTCTGGAACAGATTTGGAA
TCACACGACCTGGATGGAGTGGGACAGAGAAATTAACAATTACACAAGCTTAATACACTCCTTAATTGAA
GAATCGCAAAACCAGCAAGAAAAGAATGAACAAGAATTATTGGAATTAGATAAATGGGCAAGTTTGTGGA
ATTGGTTTAACATAACAAATTGGCTGTGGTATATAAAATTATTCATAATGATAGTAGGAGGCTTGGTAGG
TTTAAGAATAGTTTTTGCTGTACTTTCTATAGTGAATAGAGTTAGGCAGGGATATTCACCATTATCGTTT
CAGACCCACCTCCCAACCCCGAGGGGACCCGACAGGCCCGAAGGAATAGAAGAAGAAGGTGGAGAGAGAG
ACAGAGACAGATCCATTCGATTAGTGAACGGATCGGCACTGCGTGCGCCAATTCTGCAGACAAATGGCAG
TATTCATCCACAATTTTAAAAGAAAAGGGGGGATTGGGGGGTACAGTGCAGGGGAAAGAATAGTAGACAT
AATAGCAACAGACATACAAACTAAAGAATTACAAAAACAAATTACAAAAATTCAAAATTTTCGGGTTTAT
TACAGGGACAGCAGAGATCCAGTTTGGTTAGATCTCGAGTTTACCACTCCCTATCAGTGATAGAGAAAAG
TGAAAGTCGAGTTTACCACTCCCTATCAGTGATAGAGAAAAGTGAAAGTCGAGTTTACCACTCCCTATCA
GTGATAGAGAAAAGTGAAAGTCGAGTTTACCACTCCCTATCAGTGATAGAGAAAAGTGAAAGTCGAGTTT
ACCACTCCCTATCAGTGATAGAGAAAAGTGAAAGTCGAGTTTACCACTCCCTATCAGTGATAGAGAAAAG
TGAAAGTCGAGTTTACCACTCCCTATCAGTGATAGAGAAAAGTGAAAGTCGAGCTCGGTACCCGGGTCGA
GGTAGGCGTGTACGGTGGGAGGCCTATATAAGCAGAGCTCGTTTAGTGAACCGTCAGATCGCCTGGAGAC
GCCATCCACGCTGTTTTGACCTCCATAGAAGACACCGGGACCGATCCAGCCTCCGCGGCCCCGAATTCGA
AGACTAGGATCCT
Features (pLannotate 1.2.2; 32 found; start..end, strand, type, name):
      6..893     +  CDS            en (fragment): HMEN_DROME - Experimental evidence at protein level: Swiss-Prot protein existence level 1. This protein specifies the body segmentation pattern. It is required for the development of the central nervous system. Transcriptional regulator that represses activated promoters. Wg signaling operates by inactivating the SGG repression of EN autoactivation. From Drosophila melanogaster (Fruit fly).
    904..927     +  misc_feature   MCS (fragment): pBluescript multiple cloning site
    927..1515    +  misc_feature   WPRE: woodchuck hepatitis virus posttranscriptional regulatory element
   1452..2033    +  CDS            nef (fragment): NEF_HV1H2 - Experimental evidence at protein level: Swiss-Prot protein existence level 1. Extracellular Nef protein targets CD4(+) T-lymphocytes for apoptosis by interacting with CXCR4 surface receptors. From Human immunodeficiency virus type 1 group M subtype B (isolate HXB2) (HIV-1).
   2040..2220    +  LTR            5' LTR (truncated): truncated 5' long terminal repeat (LTR) from HIV-1
   2252..2476    +  polyA_signal   bGH poly(A) signal: bovine growth hormone polyadenylation signal
   2480..2501    +  promoter       SV40 promoter (fragment): SV40 enhancer and early promoter
   2522..2950    +  rep_origin     f1 ori (sequence partly withheld): f1 bacteriophage origin of replication; arrow indicates direction of (+) strand synthesis
   2964..3293    +  promoter       SV40 promoter: SV40 enhancer and early promoter
   3341..3388    +  promoter       EM7 promoter: synthetic bacterial promoter&nbsp
   3407..3781    +  CDS            BleoR: antibiotic-binding protein; Sh ble from Streptoalloteichus hindustanus; confers resistance to bleomycin, phleomycin, and Zeocin™
   3791..3916    +  CDS            ble (fragment): BLE_KLEPN - Experimental evidence at protein level: Swiss-Prot protein existence level 1. Binding protein with a strong affinity to the bleomycin family of antibiotics. Binds to CL990; an antimitotic-antibiotic compound. From Klebsiella pneumoniae.
   3911..4032    +  polyA_signal   SV40 poly(A) signal: SV40 polyadenylation signal
   4105..4121    -  protein_bind   lac operator: The lac repressor binds to the lac operator to inhibit transcription in E. coli. This inhibition can be relieved by adding lactose or isopropyl-β-D-thiogalactopyranoside (IPTG). lac repressor encoded by lacI
   4129..4159    -  promoter       lac promoter: promoter for the E. coli lac operon
   4174..4195    -  protein_bind   CAP binding site: CAP binding activates transcription in the presence of cAMP. E. coli catabolite activator protein
   4208..4300    -  CDS            lacI (fragment): lac repressor; lacI; The lac repressor binds to the lac operator to inhibit transcription in E. coli. This inhibition can be relieved by adding lactose or isopropyl-β-D-thiogalactopyranoside (IPTG).
   4483..5071    -  rep_origin     ori: high-copy-number ColE1/pMB1/pBR322/pUC origin of replication
   5242..6102    -  CDS            AmpR: β-lactamase; bla; confers resistance to ampicillin, carbenicillin, and related antibiotics
   6103..6207    -  promoter       AmpR promoter: bla
   6266..6318    -  misc_feature   bom (fragment): basis of mobility region from pBR322
   6473..6852    +  enhancer       CMV enhancer: human cytomegalovirus immediate early enhancer
   6853..7052    +  promoter       CMV promoter: human cytomegalovirus (CMV) immediate early promoter
   7070..7250    +  LTR            5' LTR (truncated): truncated 5' long terminal repeat (LTR) from HIV-1
   7297..7422    +  misc_feature   HIV-1 Ψ: packaging signal of human immunodeficiency virus type 1
   7406..7769    +  CDS            HIV-1 gag (fragment): gag protein from human immunodeficiency virus 1; gag
   7915..8148    +  misc_feature   RRE: The Rev response element (RRE) of HIV-1 allows for Rev-dependent mRNA export from the nucleus to the cytoplasm.
   8525..8625    +  CDS            Rev (fragment): human immunodeficiency virus 1 (HIV-1) Rev protein; rev; enhances nuclear export of unspliced and incompletely spliced viral mRNAs
   8675..8792    +  misc_feature   cPPT/CTS: central polypurine tract and central termination sequence of HIV-1
   8849..9119    +  protein_bind   tetracycline response element: contains seven copies of the tetracycline operator tetO tetracycline repressor TetR
   9130..9147    +  misc_feature   MCS (fragment): pUC18/19 multiple cloning site
   9152..9190    +  promoter       minimal CMV promoter: human cytomegalovirus (CMV) immediate early promoter
