[The description below was written by a language model from this plasmid's Addgene catalogue record and pLannotate feature annotations shown in this document.]
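Description:
TetO-FUW-MCS-EnR_C-term is a doxycycline-inducible lentiviral backbone, built on TetO-FUW, for making C-terminal fusions of a protein of interest to the engrailed repressor domain (EnR) from Drosophila melanogaster. It is propagated in E. coli through a high-copy ColE1/pUC-type origin with ampicillin selection (AmpR). An f1 origin is also present. Outside the viral unit there is an SV40 promoter/EM7-driven BleoR cassette with an SV40 poly(A) signal, which could confer Zeocin resistance, although the record does not describe its use.

The transfer cassette has a third-generation-style layout. A CMV enhancer/promoter is fused to a truncated HIV-1 5' LTR to drive genomic RNA production in packaging cells. This is followed by the Ψ packaging signal with a partial gag sequence, the RRE for Rev-dependent nuclear export, and the cPPT/CTS. The internal promoter consists of a tetracycline response element with seven tetO copies coupled to a minimal CMV promoter, so expression requires a tetracycline-controlled transactivator supplied separately, together with doxycycline. According to the catalogue description, a multiple cloning site lies downstream of this promoter, followed by the EnR coding fragment and a stop codon. In the circular map the annotated engrailed fragment sits just after the promoter region. A WPRE that enhances transcript expression, the truncated 3' LTR and a bGH poly(A) signal complete the unit.

No tag or reporter is recorded, and the vector carries no gene in the cloning site as deposited. Inserting a transcription factor or its DNA-binding domain in frame upstream of EnR yields an inducible dominant repressor version. This fits the associated work, which combines cell fate reprogramming with protein engineering to dissect transcription factor function.
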