Addgene plasmid #136885: TetO-FUW-MCS-EnR_C-term
Purpose: Doxycycline-inducible vector backbone containing a multiple cloning site (MCS), the engrailed (EnR) repressor domain and a STOP codon
Depositing lab: Moritz Mall. Depositing organization: Deutsches Krebsforschungszentrum (DKFZ). Publication: Combining Cell Fate Reprogramming and Protein Engineering to Study Transcription Factor Functions. Adrian-Segarra JM, Weigel B, Mall M. Methods Mol Biol. 2021;2352:227-236. doi: 10.1007/978-1-0716-1601-7_15. PubMed 34324190.
Backbone
  Vector backbone: TetO-FUW
  Vector type: Mammalian Expression, Lentiviral
Growth in bacteria
  Bacterial resistance: Ampicillin, 100 μg/mL
  Growth temperature: 37°C
  Growth strain: NEB Stable
  Copy number: High Copy
Gene/Insert
  Gene/Insert name: engrailed repressor domain
  Species: D. melanogaster (fly)
  Entrez Gene: en (a.k.a. Dmel_CG9015, 153867_at, Apa, CG9015, Dmel\CG9015, EN, En, EnR, Eng, Engr, Engrailed, Engrailed/Invected, Es, V, en1, spa2, spt)
  Tag / fusion protein: None
Terms and licenses: Academic/Nonprofit Terms; Industry Terms: Not Available to Industry
How to cite: TetO-FUW-MCS-EnR_C-term was a gift from Moritz Mall (Addgene plasmid # 136885 ; http://n2t.net/addgene:136885 ; RRID:Addgene_136885)
